Addgene plasmid #88673: pDONR223-ZNF660
Purpose: Donor Vector containing ZNF660 transcription factor, part of the Human TFome Collection
Depositing lab: Marc Vidal. Depositing organization: Dana-Farber Cancer Institute. Publication: A comprehensive library of human transcription factors for cell fate engineering. Ng AHM, Khoshakhlagh P, Rojo Arias JE, Pasquini G, Wang K, Swiersy A, Shipman SL, Appleton E, Kiaee K, Kohman RE, Vernet A, Dysart M, Leeper K, Saylor W, Huang JY, Graveline A, Taipale J, Hill DE, Vidal M, Melero-Martin JM, Busskamp V, Church GM. Nat Biotechnol. 2021 Apr;39(4):510-519. doi: 10.1038/s41587-020-0742-6. Epub 2020 Nov 30. PubMed 33257861.
Backbone
  Vector backbone: pDONR223
  Backbone manufacturer: Invitrogen
  Backbone size w/o insert (bp): 3000
  Vector type: Gateway Donor Vector
Growth in bacteria
  Bacterial resistance: Spectinomycin, 50 μg/mL
  Growth temperature: 37°C
  Growth strain: DH5alpha
  Copy number: High Copy
Gene/Insert
  Gene/Insert name: ZNF660
  Species: H. sapiens (human)
  Insert size (bp): 996
  Mutation: Last nucleotide of stop codon removed to allow for Gateway C-terminal fusions
  Entrez Gene: ZNF660
  Cloning method: Gateway Cloning
  Sequencing primers: 5′ M13F(-21); 3′ M13R
Terms and licenses: Academic/Nonprofit Terms; Industry Terms: Not Available to Industry
Depositor comments: Represents the ORFeome subset of the TFome
How to cite: pDONR223-ZNF660 was a gift from Marc Vidal (Addgene plasmid # 88673 ; http://n2t.net/addgene:88673 ; RRID:Addgene_88673)
