[The description below was written by a language model from this plasmid's Addgene catalogue record.]
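Description:
pDONR223-ZNF660 is a Gateway donor-backbone clone carrying the open reading frame of the human zinc finger protein ZNF660. It is built on the Invitrogen pDONR223 backbone (about 3 kb without insert) and holds a 996 bp human insert introduced by Gateway cloning. The plasmid is maintained in E. coli as a high-copy vector under spectinomycin selection. No feature table accompanies the record, so the origin of replication and the exact recombination sites are not itemised. In a clone of this type the ORF would normally be flanked by Gateway attachment sites that allow its transfer by recombination. The listed M13 forward and reverse sequencing primers indicate standard priming sites on either side of the insert.

The record names no promoter, tag or reporter. This fits a donor/entry-type clone, which serves as a shuttle and sequence-verified source for the coding sequence rather than as an expression construct. The notable modification is that the last nucleotide of the stop codon has been removed. Translation can therefore read through into downstream sequence once the ORF is moved into a destination vector, permitting C-terminal fusions to tags or reporter proteins.

The construct belongs to the Human TFome Collection, a comprehensive library of human transcription factors assembled for cell fate engineering, and the depositor notes that it represents the ORFeome-derived subset of that collection. Its typical use is as a starting clone for recombining ZNF660 into expression vectors of choice, for example for overexpression studies or transcription factor screens.
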