>Addgene plasmid #88673 | pDONR223-ZNF660 | depositor partial sequence | sequence record 172277 | insert
ATGAGGAGAAAGACAAGAAATTTCAAACATAAGACAGTTAAAGACAATAAAGTACTCACAGAAGGGAGTG
ACCAAGAATCTGAAAAAGACAATAGTCAGTGCTGTGACCCTGCAACAAATGAGAGAGTTCAGGCTGAAAA
GAGACAGTATGTATGTACTGAGTGTGGGAAAGCCTTTAGTCAGAGTGCAAACCTCACAGTACATGAGCGA
ATCCACACGGGAGAGAAACCCTATAAGTGTAAGGAGTGTGGAAAAGCTTTCAGTCATAGCTCTAACCTTG
TTGTTCATCGGAGAATCCACACTGGACTGAAGCCCTATACATGCAGTGAATGTGGGAAATCTTTCAGTGG
AAAGTCACATCTTATTCGGCACCAGGGAATCCACAGTGGGGAGAAAACTTATGAATGTAAAGAGTGTGGG
AAAGCCTTTAGTCGGAGTTCGGGCCTTATATCACATCACAGAGTTCACACCGGAGAGAAGCCCTATTCTT
GTATTGAGTGTGGGAAAGCCTTTAGCCGTAGTTCAAACCTTACTCAACATCAGCGAATGCACAGAGGAAA
AAAAGTTTACAAATGTAAGGAGTGTGGGAAAACATGTGGTTCTAATACAAAGATTATGGACCATCAGAGA
ATTCACACTGGAGAGAAGCCTTATGAATGTGATGAGTGTGGAAAAACTTTCATCTTAAGGAAAACTCTTA
ATGAACACCAGAGACTTCATCGTAGAGAGAAACCTTACAAATGTAATGAGTGTGGGAAGGCTTTTACTTC
TAATCGAAACCTTGTTGATCATCAGAGAGTTCACACTGGAGAGAAACCCTATAAATGTAATGAATGTGGG
AAAACCTTCAGGCAGACTTCTCAAGTTATTCTACACTTGAGAACCCACACTAAGGAGAAACCCTATAAAT
GTAGTGAGTGTGGGAAAGCCTATCGGTATAGTTCACAGCTTATTCAACACCAGAGGAAACATAATGAGGA
GAAAGAAACCTCATAA
